Addgene plasmid #24882: human pirh2-(138-261)
Depositing lab: Cheryl Arrowsmith. Depositing organization: University Health Network. Publication: Molecular basis of Pirh2-mediated p53 ubiquitylation. Sheng Y, Laister RC, Lemak A, Wu B, Tai E, Duan S, Lukin J, Sunnerhagen M, Srisailam S, Karra M, Benchimol S, Arrowsmith CH. Nat Struct Mol Biol. 2008 Dec . 15(12):1334-42. 10.1038/nsmb.1521 PubMed 19043414.
Backbone
  Vector backbone: pGEX-2TKm
  Vector type: Bacterial Expression
Growth in bacteria
  Bacterial resistance: Ampicillin, 100 μg/mL
  Growth temperature: 37°C
  Growth strain: DH5alpha
  Copy number: High Copy
Gene/Insert
  Gene/Insert name: Pirh2
  Species: H. sapiens (human)
  Insert size (bp): 369
  Mutation: Contains aa 138-261.
  Entrez Gene: RCHY1 (a.k.a. ARNIP, CHIMP, PIRH2, PRO1996, RNF199, ZCHY, ZNF363)
  Tag / fusion protein: GST (N terminal on insert)
  Cloning method: Restriction Enzyme; 5′ cloning site NdeI (not destroyed); 3′ cloning site BamHI (not destroyed)
  Sequencing primers: 5′ pGEX5'; 3′ pGEX3'
Terms and licenses: Academic/Nonprofit Terms; Industry Terms: Not Available to Industry
Depositor comments: E. coli strain for expression: BL21DE3 Expression conditions: Pirh2 proteins need Zn2+ to fold properly, so 50 uM of ZnCl2 is added to the growth media and purification buffers. Induction conditions: 0.5mM-1.0mM IPTG at RT for 3.5-4 hours. For pGEX-2TKm vector, the kinase site RRASV is removed and NdeI site is inserted at 5' of BamHI.
How to cite: human pirh2-(138-261) was a gift from Cheryl Arrowsmith (Addgene plasmid # 24882 ; http://n2t.net/addgene:24882 ; RRID:Addgene_24882)
