[The description below was written by a language model from this plasmid's Addgene catalogue record.]
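Description:
Human pirh2-(138-261) is a bacterial expression plasmid built on pGEX-2TKm, a modified pGEX-2TK vector in which, according to the depositor, the protein kinase recognition site has been removed and an NdeI site introduced just 5′ of the BamHI cloning site. It is maintained in E. coli as a high-copy plasmid under ampicillin selection. No feature table accompanies the record, so the origin, promoter and repressor elements are not itemised. pGEX-series vectors generally drive expression from an IPTG-inducible tac promoter, which fits the depositor's mention of IPTG induction in a BL21(DE3) expression strain.

The insert is a 369 bp fragment of human Pirh2 (gene RCHY1, a RING-type E3 ubiquitin ligase also known as ZNF363 or RNF199) encoding residues 138 to 261, that is, the C-terminal portion of the protein rather than the full-length sequence. It was cloned between NdeI and BamHI, both sites being retained, so that it is expressed with an N-terminal glutathione S-transferase (GST) tag. The GST fusion allows affinity capture on glutathione resin, both for purification and for pull-down style interaction assays. The depositor notes that Pirh2 proteins depend on zinc ions for correct folding, which is consistent with the zinc-coordinating nature of the protein's domains.

The associated publication concerns the molecular basis of Pirh2-mediated ubiquitylation of p53. This construct is therefore best understood as one of a set of domain-truncation plasmids used to produce recombinant Pirh2 fragments for structural, biochemical and binding studies.
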