>Addgene plasmid #24882 | human pirh2-(138-261) | addgene partial sequence | sequence record 30821 | 24882 with pGEX-5
CTCAATCGGACTGGTTCCGCGTGGATCTCATATGGAAAATGTGTCCCAACAGAATTGTCCAATATGTTTG
GAGGACATTCACACATCCCGTGTTGTTGCTCATGTCTTGCCATGTGGACATCTTTTACATAGAACGTGTT
ATGAAGAAATGTTGAAAGAAGGCTACAGATGTCCATTATGTATGCACTCTGCTTTAGATATGACCAGGTA
TTGGAGACAGCTGGATGATGAAGTAGCACAGACTCCTATGCCATCAGAATATCAGAACATGACTGTGGAT
ATTCTCTGCAATGACTGTAATGGACGATCCACTGTTCAGTTTCATATATTAGGCATGAAATGTAAGATTT
GTGAATCCTATAATACTGCTCAAGCTGGAGGACGTAGAATTTCACTGGATCAGCAATGAGGATCCCCGGG
AATTCATCGTGACTGACTGACGATCTGCCTCGCGCGTTTCGGTGATGACGGTGAAAACCTCTGACACATG
CAGCTCCCGGAGACGGTCACAGCTTGTCTGTAAGCGGATGCCGGGAGCAGACAAGCCCGTCAGGGCGCGT
CAGCGGGTGTTGGCGGGTGTCGGGGCGCAGCCATGACCCAGTCACGTAGCGATAGCGGAGTGTATAATTC
CTGAAGACGAAAGGGCCTCGTGATACGCCTATTTTTATAGGTTAATGTCATGATAATAATGGTTTCTTAG
ACGTCAGGTGGCACTTTTCGGGGAAATGTGCGCGGAACCCCTATTTGTTTATTTTTCTAAATACATTCAA
ATATGTATCCGCTCATGAGACAATAACCCTGATAAATGCTTCAATAATATTGAAAAAGGA
